Addgene plasmid #169151: pMAL724
Purpose: Encodes OptoQ-AMP5
Depositing lab: Jose Avalos. Depositing organization: Princeton University. Publication: The Neurospora crassa Inducible Q System Enables Simultaneous Optogenetic Amplification and Inversion in Saccharomyces cerevisiae for Bidirectional Control of Gene Expression. Lalwani MA, Zhao EM, Wegner SA, Avalos JL. ACS Synth Biol. 2021 Aug 20;10(8):2060-2075. doi: 10.1021/acssynbio.1c00229. Epub 2021 Aug 4. PubMed 34346207.
Backbone
  Vector backbone: pUC
  Vector type: Yeast Expression
  Selectable markers: HIS3
Growth in bacteria
  Bacterial resistance: Ampicillin, 100 μg/mL
  Growth temperature: 37°C
  Growth strain: DH5alpha
  Copy number: High Copy
Gene/Insert
  Gene/Insert name: VP16-EL222
  Species: Erythrobacter litoralis
  Insert size (bp): 900
  Mutation: A79Q
  Tag / fusion protein: SV40 NLS (N terminal on insert)
Resource information
  A portion of this plasmid was derived from a plasmid made by: Kevin Gardner and Laura Motta-Mena
Terms and licenses: Academic/Nonprofit Terms; Industry Terms: Not Available to Industry
How to cite: pMAL724 was a gift from Jose Avalos (Addgene plasmid # 169151 ; http://n2t.net/addgene:169151 ; RRID:Addgene_169151)
