[The description below was written by a language model from this plasmid's Addgene catalogue record and pLannotate feature annotations shown in this document.]
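Description:
pMAL724 is a 14.8 kb yeast expression plasmid on a pUC-type backbone that encodes the OptoQ-AMP5 optogenetic circuit for Saccharomyces cerevisiae. In E. coli it is propagated at high copy from the ColE1/pUC origin under ampicillin selection (AmpR), and it also carries an f1 origin and lac/T3/T7 remnants of the cloning vector. HIS3 with its own promoter is the yeast marker. No 2μ or CEN/ARS yeast origin is annotated. The HIS3 region is flanked by fragments of neighbouring genomic sequence (MRM1/PET56, DED1), which would suit integration at the HIS3 locus, though the record does not state the mode of maintenance.

The catalogued insert is VP16-EL222 with an N-terminal SV40 NLS and an A79Q mutation. The feature table places the VP16 activation domain fused to the Erythrobacter litoralis light-responsive DNA-binding protein EL222, between the constitutive TEF1 promoter and the CYC1 terminator. On blue-light illumination EL222 forms an FMN adduct that frees its DNA-binding domain, so the fusion acts as a light-switchable transcriptional activator.

The plasmid also carries the Neurospora crassa qa-1s gene, which encodes the repressor of the quinate (Q) system. It lies directly upstream of a flavin-binding, LOV-like domain that the annotation tool matched to an Arabidopsis-derived fluorescent protein; this may be a light-responsive fusion partner, but the record does not define it. An Aequorea GFP-family coding sequence followed by the ADH1 terminator probably serves as a reporter, and a minimal TATA-box promoter is also present. The qa-1f activator, the promoters driving qa-1s and the reporter, and several unannotated stretches are not identified. According to the associated publication title, such circuits use the Q system to amplify and invert optogenetic signals for bidirectional control of gene expression in yeast.
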