Features (pLannotate 1.2.2; 32 found; start..end, strand, type, name):
    103..134     -  promoter       minP: minimal TATA-box promoter with low basal activity
    305..552     -  terminator     CYC1 terminator: S. cerevisiae CYC1; transcription terminator for CYC1
    574..1209    -  CDS            LVHTH_ERYLH (fragment): Experimental evidence at protein level: Swiss-Prot protein existence level 1. Has reversible, light-dependent DNA-binding activity. Upon illumination an internal FMN-protein adduct is formed which changes the protein conformation so that the previously sequestered DNA-binding domain is free to bind DNA. Binds to sequences within in its own promoter when illuminated but not when it has been incubated in the dark. From Erythrobacter litoralis (strain HTCC2594).
   1207..1488    -  CDS            VP16_HHV11 (fragment): Experimental evidence at protein level: Swiss-Prot protein existence level 1. May play a role in the aggregation of tegument proteins around nucleocapsids during virus morphogenesis. From Human herpesvirus 1 (strain 17) (HHV-1) (Human herpes simplex virus 1).
   1491..1888    -  promoter       TEF1 promoter: S. cerevisiae TEF1; promoter for EF-1α
   1952..2284    +  CDS            YO201_YEAST (fragment): Protein uncertain: Swiss-Prot protein existence level 5. From Saccharomyces cerevisiae (strain ATCC 204508 / S288c) (Baker's yeast).
   2280..2477    +  CDS            DED1 (fragment): DED1_YEAST - Also known as SPP81. Experimental evidence at protein level: Swiss-Prot protein existence level 1. ATP-binding RNA helicase involved in translation initiation. Remodels RNA in response to ADP and ATP concentrations by facilitating disruption, but also formation of RNA duplexes. Has weak ATP-dependent affinity for dsRNA, but strong ATP-dependent affinity for ssRNA. Acts as a virus host factor involved in the replication of the MBV and the L-A viruses by promoting the negative-strand RNA synthesis. May be involved in recognition of the preinitiation complex and DNA binding of the RN
   2552..2570    -  promoter       T7 promoter: promoter for bacteriophage T7 RNA polymerase
   2573..2730    +  CDS            lacZα (fragment): LacZα fragment of β-galactosidase; lacZ fragment
   2734..3162    +  rep_origin     f1 ori (sequence partly withheld): f1 bacteriophage origin of replication; arrow indicates direction of (+) strand synthesis
   3190..3241    -  misc_feature   bom (fragment): basis of mobility region from pBR322
   3297..3389    -  CDS            URA3 (fragment): PYRF_YEAST - Experimental evidence at protein level: Swiss-Prot protein existence level 1. From Saccharomyces cerevisiae (strain ATCC 204508 / S288c) (Baker's yeast).
   3389..3521    -  promoter       URA3 promoter (fragment): S. cerevisiae URA3
   3529..3578    -  misc_feature   bom (fragment): basis of mobility region from pBR322
   3680..3715    -  CDS            rop (fragment): Rop protein, which maintains plasmids at low copy number; rop
   3826..3930    +  promoter       AmpR promoter: bla
   3931..4791    +  CDS            AmpR: β-lactamase; bla; confers resistance to ampicillin, carbenicillin, and related antibiotics
   4962..5550    +  rep_origin     ori: high-copy-number ColE1/pMB1/pBR322/pUC origin of replication
   5733..5825    +  CDS            lacI (fragment): lac repressor; lacI; The lac repressor binds to the lac operator to inhibit transcription in E. coli. This inhibition can be relieved by adding lactose or isopropyl-β-D-thiogalactopyranoside (IPTG).
   5838..5859    +  protein_bind   CAP binding site: CAP binding activates transcription in the presence of cAMP. E. coli catabolite activator protein
   5874..5904    +  promoter       lac promoter: promoter for the E. coli lac operon
   5908..5930    +  protein_bind   lac operator (fragment): The lac repressor binds to the lac operator to inhibit transcription in E. coli. This inhibition can be relieved by adding lactose or isopropyl-β-D-thiogalactopyranoside (IPTG). lac repressor encoded by lacI
   5973..5991    +  promoter       T3 promoter: promoter for bacteriophage T3 RNA polymerase
   6040..6267    -  CDS            MRM1 (fragment): MRM1_YEAST - Also known as PET56 From Saccharomyces cerevisiae (strain ATCC 204508 / S288c) (Baker's yeast).
   6317..6504    +  promoter       HIS3 promoter: S. cerevisiae HIS3
   6610..7245    +  CDS            HIS3: HIS7_YEAST - Experimental evidence at protein level: Swiss-Prot protein existence level 1. From Saccharomyces cerevisiae (strain ATCC 204508 / S288c) (Baker's yeast).
   7732..7920    +  CDS            DED1 (fragment): DED1_CANGA - Protein inferred from homology: Swiss-Prot protein existence level 3. ATP-binding RNA helicase involved in translation initiation. Remodels RNA in response to ADP and ATP concentrations by facilitating disruption, but also formation of RNA duplexes (By similarity). From Candida glabrata (strain ATCC 2001 / CBS 138 / JCM 3761 / NBRC 0622 / NRRL Y-65) (Yeast) (Torulopsis glabrata).
   8373..8702    -  CDS            SH3: SH3 is a basic (constitutively fluorescent) cyan fluorescent protein published in 2019, derived from Arabidopsis thaliana. It requires the cofactor flavin for fluorescence.
   8763..11516   -  CDS            qa-1s (sequence withheld): QUTR_NEUCR - Protein inferred from homology: Swiss-Prot protein existence level 3. Multi-domain repressor protein that negatively regulates transcription of the quinate utilization pathway genes. May mediate its repressor activity by binding directly to the qa-1f activator protein (By similarity). From Neurospora crassa (strain ATCC 24698 / 74-OR23-1A / CBS 708.71 / DSM 1257 / FGSC 987).
  11825..12154   +  CDS            YL111_YEAST: Protein predicted: Swiss-Prot protein existence level 4. From Saccharomyces cerevisiae (strain ATCC 204508 / S288c) (Baker's yeast).
  12243..12408   -  terminator     ADH1 terminator: S. cerevisiae ADH1; transcription terminator for the S. cerevisiae alcohol dehydrogenase 1 (ADH1) gene
  12424..13146   -  CDS            sg12: sg12 is a basic (constitutively fluorescent) long stokes shift fluorescent protein published in 1997, derived from Aequorea victoria.
>Addgene plasmid #169151 | pMAL724 | addgene full sequence | sequence record 340101 | Addgene NGS Result
CTGCATGGGCGTTAGCTTCCGCTGCCGCGTTCAGCGTCTTTCTCTTGGGTGGCATGATTTTAGCGGCCGC
GGTGGCTTTACCAACAGTACCGGATTGCCAAGCTGGAAGTCGAGCTTCCATTATATACCCTCTAGTGTCT
CTTAAGCATGGACTAAAGGCTACCTATAACGCATGGACTAAAGGCTACCTATAACGCATGGACTAAAGGC
TACCTATAACGCATGGACTAAAGGCTACCTATAACGCATGGACTAAAGGCTACCTACTCGAAGCTGGCGA
ACTCACGTACCCGGCGATAAGGCCGCAAATTAAAGCCTTCGAGCGTCCCAAAACCTTCTCAAGCAAGGTT
TTCAGTATAATGTTACATGCGTACACGCGTCTGTACAGAAAAAAAAGAAAAATTTGAAATATAAATAACG
TTCTTAATACTAACATAACTATAAAAAAATAAATAGGGACCTAGACTTCAGGTTGTCTAACTCCTTCCTT
TTCGGTTAGAGCGGATGTGGGGGGAGGGCGTGAATGTAAGCGTGACATAACTAATTACATGATCATTACT
CGAGGTCGACTTAAATACCTGCTTCTACGGCAATTCTAACTAAATCTGCACTCGTTTTTAAGTTTAATTT
TTCCATTACCAAACCTCTGTGCATTTTGACAGTTTTTTCTGAAAGACCCAGTCTGGCAGCCACTTCTTTA
TTTCTTAGGCCTGATGCAACCAGAGTTGTGACTTCTAATTGACGTGGTGAAAGAGTTTTTAACATCTCCG
CAGCACGTTCTCTACGGGCCATGCCCATGTTCGGTTGATCGTCATCCACTTCCACTTGGCTACCAAGGAA
GTATAGTAATTCATCATCGTCATCATAGATTGGTGCCACCAAAACTGCATTACGAAAAGGAGTACCATCC
TTTTTGTAATTCAAAATCTCAACCAACACGGGTTTATGCTCACGAACACCTTGACGGATCTTATCTGTTA
GCCAGGGTTCAGTACCAGATCCCTGTAAGAACCTACAATTACGCCCAACACATTCTTCCTCAGAATACCC
AGTTAGATCGGTAAAGGCCTGGTTGATAGCAATCAAAGGATTATCAGCCAATCTGGGATCACTAACAACA
CTTGCTATGGGTGAGGCCTCGATCAAATCCAATACCCATTGGGCTGGAGGTTGGACTTCAACTCTAGTAT
CATCTGCTCCGAATTCACCTCCATATTCGTCGATACCAAGTGCATCAGTAAACATCTGTTCAAATTCGAA
ATCTGCCATGTCCAACGCGCCATACGGAGCAGAATCATGTGGTGTAAATCCGGGGCCGGGAGAATCCCCA
TCACCTAACATGTCCAGATCAAAATCATCAAGAGCATCGGCATGTGCCATAGCTACATCCTCACCGTCTA
AATGTAATTCGTCACCAAGTGAAACGTCCGTTGGTGGGGCTACTTTTCTCTTTTTTTTCGGGCTAGCCAT
GATTTTAGCGGCCGCCAAAACTTAGATTAGATTGCTATGCTTTCTTTCTAATGAGCAAGAAGTAAAAAAA
GTTGTAATAGAACAAGAAAAATGAAACTGAAACTTGAGAAATTGAAGACCGTTTATTAACTTAAATATCA
ATGGGAGGTCATCGAAAGAGAAAAAAATCAAAAAAAAAATTTTCAAGAAAAAGAAACGTGATAAAAATTT
TTATTGCCTTTTTCGACGAAGAAAAAGAAACGAGGCGGTCTCTTTTTTCTTTTCCAAACCTTTAGTACGG
GTAATTAACGACACCCTAGAGGAAGAAAGAGGGGAAATTTAGTATGCTGTGCTTGGGTGTTTTGAAGTGG
TACGGCGATGCGCGGAGTCCGAGAAAATCTGGAAGAGTAAAAAAGGAGTAGAAACATTTTGAAGCTATCA
GCTGTTTCCCGGGAGCTGGAACTCCCACCTGCAACATGCGGGATCCTGAGTAAATAAGCGGCCGCCACCG
CGGTGGAGCTCAGATCTTGACACCGATTATTTAAAGCTGCAGCATACGATATATATACATGTGTATATAT
GTATACCTATGAATGTCAGTAAGTATGTATACGAACAGTATGATACTGAAGATGACAAGGTAATGCATCA
TTCTATACGTGTCATTCTGAACGAGGCGCGCTTTCCTTTTTTCTTTTTGCTTTTTCTTTTTTTTTCTCTT
GAACTCCAGAAAAAAAATATAAAAGAGATGGAGGAACGGGAAAAAGTTAGTTGTGGTGATAGGTGGCAAG
TGGTATTCCGTAAGAACAACAAGAAAAGCATTTCATATTATGGCTGAACTGAGCGAACAAGTGCAAAATT
TAAGCATCAACGACAACAACGAGAATGGTTATGTTCCTCCTCACTTAAGAGGAAAACCAAGAAGTGCCAG
AAATAACAGTAGCAACTACAATAACAACAACGGCGGCTACAACGGTGGCCGTGGCGGTGGCAGCTTCTTT
AGCAACAACCGTCGTGGTGGTTACGGCAACGGTGGTTTCTTCGGTGGAAACAACGGTGGCAGCGGCCGGC
CATTTAAATGTTTAAACGGCCACGCTGGCCCCCTATAGTGAGTCGTATTACAATTCACTGGCCGTCGTTT
TACAACGTCGTGACTGGGAAAACCCTGGCGTTACCCAACTTAATCGCCTTGCAGCACATCCCCCTTTCGC
CAGCTGGCGTAATAGCGAAGAGGCCCGCACCGATCGCCCTTCCCAACAGTTGCGCAGCCTGAATGGCGAA
TGG
[124 nt withheld, positions 2734-2857]
C
[91 nt withheld, positions 2859-2949]
A
[49 nt withheld, positions 2951-2999]
CCTTTGACGTTGGAGTCCACGTTCTTT
[37 nt withheld, positions 3027-3063]
ACCCTATCTCGGTCTATTCTTTTGATTTATAAGGGATTTTGCCGATTTCGGCCTATTGGTTAAAAAATGA
GCTGATTTAACAAAAATTTAACGCGAATTTTAACAAAATATTAACGCTTACAATTTCCTGATGCGGTATT
TTCTCCTTACGCATCTGTGCGGTATTTCACACCGCATAGGGTAATAACTGATATAATTAAATTGAAGCTC
TAATTTGTGAGTTTAGTATTAGGATCTCTACCCTTGGCGAAAAGTCCTCTGCCAACAATGATGATATCTG
ATCCACCACTTACAACTTCGTCGAGGGTTCTGTACTGCTGACCCAATATGCGTATATATACCAATCTAAG
TCTGTGCTCCTTCCTTCGTTCTTCCTTCTGTTCGGAGATTACCGAATCAAAAAAATTTCAAGGAAACCGA
AATCAAAAAAAAGAATAAAAAAAAAATGATGAATTGAAAAGGTGGTATGGTGCACTCTCAGTACAATCTG
CTCTGATGCCGCATAGTTAAGCCAGCCCCGACACCCGCCAACACCCGCTGACGCGCCCTGACGGGCTTGT
CTGCTCCCGGCATCCGCTTACAGACAAGCTGTGACCGTCTCCGGGAGCTGCATGTGTCAGAGGTTTTCAC
CGTCATCACCGAAACGCGCGAGACGAAAGGGCCTCGTGATACGCCTATTTTTATAGGTTAATGTCATGAT
AATAATGGTTTCTTAGACGTCACGCGCCGAGGACGTCAGGTGGCACTTTTCGGGGAAATGTGCGCGGAAC
CCCTATTTGTTTATTTTTCTAAATACATTCAAATATGTATCCGCTCATGAGACAATAACCCTGATAAATG
CTTCAATAATATTGAAAAAGGAAGAGTATGAGTATTCAACATTTCCGTGTCGCCCTTATTCCCTTTTTTG
CGGCATTTTGCCTTCCTGTTTTTGCTCACCCAGAAACGCTGGTGAAAGTAAAAGATGCTGAAGATCAGTT
GGGTGCACGAGTGGGTTACATCGAACTGGATCTCAACAGCGGTAAGATCCTTGAGAGTTTTCGCCCCGAA
GAACGTTTTCCAATGATGAGCACTTTTAAAGTTCTGCTATGTGGCGCGGTATTATCCCGTATTGACGCCG
GGCAAGAGCAACTCGGTCGCCGCATACACTATTCTCAGAATGACTTGGTTGAGTACTCACCAGTCACAGA
AAAGCATCTTACGGATGGCATGACAGTAAGAGAATTATGCAGTGCTGCCATAACCATGAGTGATAACACT
GCGGCCAACTTACTTCTGACAACGATCGGAGGACCGAAGGAGCTAACCGCTTTTTTGCACAACATGGGGG
ATCATGTAACTCGCCTTGATCGTTGGGAACCGGAGCTGAATGAAGCCATACCAAACGACGAGCGTGACAC
CACGATGCCTGTAGCAATGGCAACAACGTTGCGCAAACTATTAACTGGCGAACTACTTACTCTAGCTTCC
CGGCAACAATTAATAGACTGGATGGAGGCGGATAAAGTTGCAGGACCACTTCTGCGCTCGGCCCTTCCGG
CTGGCTGGTTTATTGCTGATAAATCTGGAGCCGGTGAGCGTGGGTCTCGCGGTATCATTGCAGCACTGGG
GCCAGATGGTAAGCCCTCCCGTATCGTAGTTATCTACACGACGGGGAGTCAGGCAACTATGGATGAACGA
AATAGACAGATCGCTGAGATAGGTGCCTCACTGATTAAGCATTGGTAACTGTCAGACCAAGTTTACTCAT
ATATACTTTAGATTGATTTAAAACTTCATTTTTAATTTAAAAGGATCTAGGTGAAGATCCTTTTTGATAA
TCTCATGACCAAAATCCCTTAACGTGAGTTTTCGTTCCACTGAGCGTCAGACCCCGTAGAAAAGATCAAA
GGATCTTCTTGAGATCCTTTTTTTCTGCGCGTAATCTGCTGCTTGCAAACAAAAAAACCACCGCTACCAG
CGGTGGTTTGTTTGCCGGATCAAGAGCTACCAACTCTTTTTCCGAAGGTAACTGGCTTCAGCAGAGCGCA
GATACCAAATACTGTTCTTCTAGTGTAGCCGTAGTTAGGCCACCACTTCAAGAACTCTGTAGCACCGCCT
ACATACCTCGCTCTGCTAATCCTGTTACCAGTGGCTGCTGCCAGTGGCGATAAGTCGTGTCTTACCGGGT
TGGACTCAAGACGATAGTTACCGGATAAGGCGCAGCGGTCGGGCTGAACGGGGGGTTCGTGCACACAGCC
CAGCTTGGAGCGAACGACCTACACCGAACTGAGATACCTACAGCGTGAGCTATGAGAAAGCGCCACGCTT
CCCGAAGGGAGAAAGGCGGACAGGTATCCGGTAAGCGGCAGGGTCGGAACAGGAGAGCGCACGAGGGAGC
TTCCAGGGGGAAACGCCTGGTATCTTTATAGTCCTGTCGGGTTTCGCCACCTCTGACTTGAGCGTCGATT
TTTGTGATGCTCGTCAGGGGGGCGGAGCCTATGGAAAAACGCCAGCAACGCGGCCTTTTTACGGTTCCTG
GCCTTTTGCTGGCCTTTTGCTCACATGTTCTTTCCTGCGTTATCCCCTGATTCTGTGGATAACCGTATTA
CCGCCTTTGAGTGAGCTGATACCGCTCGCCGCAGCCGAACGACCGAGCGCAGCGAGTCAGTGAGCGAGGA
AGCGGAAGAGCGCCCAATACGCAAACCGCCTCTCCCCGCGCGTTGGCCGATTCATTAATGCAGCTGGCAC
GACAGGTTTCCCGACTGGAAAGCGGGCAGTGAGCGCAACGCAATTAATGTGAGTTAGCTCACTCATTAGG
CACCCCAGGCTTTACACTTTATGCTTCCGGCTCGTATGTTGTGTGGAATTGTGAGCGGATAACAATTTCA
CACAGGAAACAGCTATGACCATGATTACGCCAAGCTCGGAATTAACCCTCACTAAAGGGAACAAAAGCTG
GGCCGGCCATTTAAATGTTTAAACGGCCACGCTGGCCGCTGCACGGTCCTGTTCCCTAGCATGTACGTGA
GCGTATTTCCTTTTAAACCACGACGCTTTGTCTTCATTCAACGTTTCCCATTGTTTTTTTCTACTATTGC
TTTGCTGTGGGAAAAACTTATCGAAAGATGACGACTTTTTCTTAATTCTCGTTTTAAGAGCTTGGTGAGC
GCTAGGAGTCACTGCCAGGTATCGTTTGAACACGGCATTAGTCAGGGAAGTCATAACACAGTCCTTTCCC
GCAATTTTCTTTTTCTATTACTCTTGGCCTCCTCTAGTACACTCTATATTTTTTTATGCCTCGGTAATGA
TTTTCATTTTTTTTTTTCCACCTAGCGGATGACTCTTTTTTTTTCTTAGCGATTGGCATTATCACATAAT
GAATTATACATTATATAAAGTAATGTGATTTCTTCGAAGAATATACTAAAAAATGAGCAGGCAAGATAAA
CGAAGGCAAAGAGGCTCTATATGTATATAAAGCTGCGGATGCCTTCTGATTTAATCTAGTTCTAGTTTAC
TTCAGGTTTACTTAAAGTTGAGATAATTGAAGCAAAGAGAAGCATCGAGCAAAGGATGGCGTTTGTTAAG
AGGGTTACGCAGGAGACGAATATACAGCTGGCGCTGGATCTTGACGGTGGGTCTGTTTCTGTACGGGAGA
GCATACTGGGCAAGGAATATGCTAGTGGTGATGGGCAGACCATCCATGTGCACACTGGAGTTGGGTTTTT
GGACCACATGTTGACTGCGCTGGCGAAGCATGGCGGGTGGTCTCTGATCCTGGAGTGTATAGGGGACTTG
CACATCGATGACCACCACACTGTTGAGGACTGTGGGATTGCGCTGGGCCAAGCGTTCAAGGAGGCGCTTG
GCTCCGTGCGTGGTATCAAGAGGTTCGGGCATGGGTTTGCACCACTGGACGAGGCGCTGAGCCGCGCTGT
GGTTGACTTCTCCAATAGGCCTTTCGCCGTGGTGGAGCTGGGCCTGAAGCGAGAACGCATAGGCCAGCTA
TCCACAGAGATGATCCCGCACTTCTTGGAGAGTTTCGCCACTGAGGCGCGTATCACCATGCATGTGGACT
GTCTGCGGGGCACCAACGACCACCACCGCTCCGAATCAGCTTTCAAGGCGCTCGCCATCGCCATCAGAGA
GGCAAGAACACCTACGGGTCGCGATGACGTTCCATCCACTAAGGGTGTCCTAGCATAGAACACAGCCCAC
AGCTACCACCATCAACAATATTTATATAGATAACGTACACATAGAAATCACACAAACAGAGTATTTATTC
TTAACTACATGAACTACCATCAGACCGTCTGGGCCACTATATAATGTGCTATTCATAAACGTGATCACTC
TACGTAGCAGGCGACCCCAGGTGAAAATTTTTCAGCGAGCTGCCAGATTGTCAGGTGAAAAACTGAAAAA
AACTTCTGGGCGATGAGCTTGTGGCGGGAAATTAAGTATATAAAGCAGTTAGTTTCTTCTGCTTCTTGTG
GTTCTGGGTATTCTTGTAATATTTGGAATAATAGAAAACCAAGACTACTGCCTTTCTTTTCATATTATAG
AGGAAGAAATACGCACGAACACGATATAGAGGTAAATTTTTTGCAAAAAGATACCAAACTATAAAAGAAA
TAGAAGACTAAACTACAAAAAATAAAGAAAGTAATACATATATCCAATATGACTGAGTTAGCAGAGCAAG
TTTCCATGCCTGAAGGGCAACAAAGACGTGGTGGTTACGTTCCACCTCACATCCGTAACGGTGGTGGCAG
AAGAGGCGATTCTGCTCCTCGTGGTGGTTTCAACAACGGTGGCGGCCGTGGTGGTTTCTTCAGAAACAAC
GGTGACCGTGGTGGATTCGGCTTTGGGTACCTCCGGATATGTTGGCGCGCCTTAATTTATTCGCCGGCGA
TACATGGGTGACCAAAAGAGCGGGCGGATACACGCGTCACCACAAGCAGAATAAAAGGTAAACCTGAAAT
TGTTTTAACATAAAATGAAAAATGCTTGTTTGCAACCCTATATAGAATCATAAAACATTCGTGACTATAA
AATGAATAAACTAAACTATTCTAAGAAAATGAAATAAATGACAAAAAAACGTGTTTTTTGGACTAGAAGG
CTTAATCAAAAGCTCTCGATCATTATTATTGGAAGTACAAGTTTTCAGAACCAGCCTTCTTGTACAAAGA
AGTAATAGATTCTTGTGCACAAGACATAGGAAGTTCTCGAACCGCTTCATCGATATTCACAGCTGTTTTT
TTCACCAGGTCTTCTCCCTCTTTCACTGCGGTTTCTTCAATGACATTGCGAACTGGTTCTACGTGCTTGC
TCCCGTCTAGTTGAACTCCAATAAAGTATTGTACTTCTCCCTTCTGATCACGCATAGGTTGCAAGTGGAA
AATGTTCCAGAACTTCTTTCCGCTCTTGGTGTAGTTGATGAGCTGAACTGTCACTTCGGTTTGGTTATCA
ATAGCATTTCGAATCTTCTTCACTGTGGTTAGATCAGTCTCTGGACCTTGTAGAAACCTGCAATTTCTTC
CAAGAATTTCTTCACGGCTATATTCCGTGAGCTCCAAGAAACTATCAGATGCAAAAATAATGGGATTATC
GGGAAGCCTAGGATCAGTGATAATAAAATTCTTCTCGATACGTTCGAGTGTAGTAGCTAGATCAATACCC
TTTCTCATCTGTCCTCCAGCACTCTCGAG
[2754 nt withheld, positions 8763-11516]
GATTTTAGCGGCCGCTTATTGATATAGTGTTTAAGCGAATGACAGAAGATTAATTTCTTGGTATGTTAGG
AAAGAATAAAGGAGAATAAGAATAATTAGAACAATGTAGGATGGAAAGAAAGATTATCAAGCATGCCGAC
TTTATATACTTGAACGGAGGCAAAGGATGCAAAATTTTCTCACATTTCTTTCTGCCGTTATGTTGGAAGT
AAGACTCCCATTATCGCAATACTGCAACACGAATATGCAAAATTTGCTGAGTTATCGCAGATAGTTGTTG
CAAAGATAGCGGCGTAGGTGGCCGCGAAATGGGAAATTCCAAAACAAACGGTTTTTTTACTCCTGAGAAA
TACTTGTACGGGATAATCCAGGGCCTACCACCCACGCTTCGAGGATTGGCTTTTATTTTTTTTTTTTTGG
TGGCGTTTTATTTCTTTCCCGCTTTCTGGGACTTGTGCGGAGTTTTGAGAGGGGCGCGCGGCAAAGGATT
CCCAAAACGGAAATCAGACGCCAATAGCCAGCACTCAAAGCAGTTCTGGACCCATTCCGATTTTCCCATT
TGGTTCTTGCGCGTGCTGATTCCGACACGCGCGTCTATAAATAGCATGAAGTATCCGCACACCGCAGCGT
TAGTGAGGTGAGGGTGGCAGCAAGCTAATTCCCGCATCTGGAATCTGAACTGCCCCTTTTGGACTAACCG
TGTGGTTCATGGGTGCCCGGCGATAAGAGCGACCTCATGCTATACCTGAGAAAGCAACCTGACCTACAGG
AAAGAGTTACTCAAGAATAAGAATTTTCGTTTTAAAACCTAAGAGTCACTTTAAAATTTGTATACACTTA
TTTTTTTTATAACTTATTTAATAATAAAAATCATAAATCATAAGAAATTCGCTGATCATTACTCGAGTTT
GTATAGTTCATCCATGCCATGTGTAATCCCAGCAGCTGTTACAAACTCAAGAAGGACCATGTGGTCTCTC
TTTTCGTTGGGATCTTTCGAAAGGGCAGATTGTGTGGACAGGTAATGGTTGTCTGGTAAAAGGACAGGGC
CATCGCCAATTGGAGTATTTTGTTGATAATGGTCTGCTAGTTGAACGCTTCCATCTTCAATGTTGTGTCT
AATTTTGAAGTTAACTTTGATTCCATTCTTTTGTTTGTCTGCCATGATGTATACATTGTGTGAGTTATAG
TTGTATTCCAATTTGTGTCCAAGAATGTTTCCATCTTCTTTAAAATCAATACCTTTTAACTCGATTCTAT
TAACAAGGGTATCACCTTCAAACTTGACTTCAGCACGTGTCTTGTAGTTCCCGTCATCTTTGAAAAATAT
AGTTCTTTCCTGTACATAACCTTCGGGCATGGCACTCTTGAAAAAGTCATGCCGTTTCATATGATCTGGG
TATCTTGAAAAGCATTGAACACCATAAGTGAAAGTAGTGACAAGTGTTGGCCATGGAACAGGTAGTTTTC
CAGTAGTGCAAATAAATTTAAGGGTAAGTTTTCCGTATGTTGCATCACCTTCACCCTCTCCACTGACAGA
AAATTTGTGCCCATTAACATCACCATCTAATTCAACAAGAATTGGGACAACTCCAGTGAAAAGTTCTTCT
CCTTTGTCGACGCTAGCCATGATTTTAGCGGCCGCTATTAATTTAGTGTGTGTATTTGTGTTTGTGTGTC
TATAGAAGTATAGTAATTTATGCTGCAAAGGTCCTAATGTATAAGGAAAGAATATTTAGAGAAAAGAAGA
AAACAAGAGTTTTATATACATACAGAGCACATGCATGCCATATGATCATGTGTCGTCGCACACATATATA
TATCTAGAAAGGATAAGCGATTACCCTAGGATAAGCGATTACCCTAGAGGATAAGCGATTACCCTTGAGG
ATAATTGTTTATCCTAGGATAAGCGATTACCCACTAGTTTAATTTATTCTTAAGCTGGCCCGGCGATAAC
CCGGCGATAAATATGATACACGGTCCAATGGATAAACATTTTTTATCAACACTATGATATATAAATATAA
TAGTTTTTCGTATATATATTCCTTTTTTTGGTCAATTTTTGAAATTTTCGTAGAAAAGGGAGAGACAAAA
CACATTATATCAATGAAAACGTACAAAAAGTAGATAAAGTCAGTGCTTAAACACGTCTTTTCCTTAAAAA
TACTTTATTATTTTTATTTTATTGAGAGGGTGGTTTAAAAATAGAAATAGAGAGAGAGGTACATACATAA
ACATACGCGCACAAAAGCAGAGATGATCATTACTCGAGTCATTATTGTTCATACGTGTTAATGTCACTGA
AATTGCACCCAGGGACGAACCCAAGATTCGTCATAAATTGTGGGTCAACATCTACAGCATCAGTATATTC
AATACTCGCTAAATCATCTACCATGGCATCATAATCAACTGTACTGTAACCAAAATTTGCCATAGGGACC
AGGTTGCTATGATAGGGAGGGTGATTAGTCGTTGAGTCCACGTACGGTGGGGGTGGACGCGGAGGCGCCC
CTCCCGGAGCTAGAGCTACTGACGCCTCGTTAAGGTGTGTTGCTGGAGGGGGGTAGGTGCTCAGGATTCC
GTGGGTATTCACGGAACCGTAATCGTTGGTTTGGGTTATAGCGTCAAGAGCAGCGTCAGAATTGTAAGGC
GTCGGATTTGGAATCCCATTAAAACGATCATTAACAGGGTTTATTGACGTACTCAAGGGTTGTTCCATGA
CGTGAGGCATGATTGACGCAGTGGCAGTAGCCGTGGGCGGCAGCTCTAATTGACGGAGAAGCCTTGTGAT
ACTTTTATTGACCCTGGAGGTCGCCCACCTTGCATGCAGTCTTTCCGCCGCCGGTGAATCCTTCCCTACC
AGTAACGCTGAGCCTTGGCCAGCGTCCCTGACTAATAGATTATGTAGCGCGTCTTCGGACCTTGCTACGT
TTTCAAACATCCACGCCAACGCCAATTCCAAGGTCCTAATATAACCAGTCTGAACGCCACGCTTCTTGGG
GGAAGCCTGATACGTGCAAGACCTGCCCTGACTCACGCAAGGAAAACATGCAGGCTGAATACCGTCACAT
TTTTCACGAGCGGCTCTGCATTGGTCACACGCACGACTGACCCTTTGTCTTTTAGACCTGGCAGGCTCCA
CCAATAAGGTGGTAGTAGTCGGTCCCAACCCTGGCGTATCGATATTCGTCAAGTCAGCGAAACGTGCGTT
GTTAGAGGAAGCCGCGGTGTTAGCTACATGACCGTCCGCATTACCGTCCGCGTGGCCAT
